>Addgene plasmid #132174 | pDONR221_SLC8A2 | addgene full sequence | sequence record 261071 | Addgene NGS Result
CTTTCCTGCGTTATCCCCTGATTCTGTGGATAACCGTATTACCGCCTTTGAGTGAGCTGATACCGCTCGC
CGCAGCCGAACGACCGAGCGCAGCGAGTCAGTGAGCGAGGAAGCGGAAGAGCGCCCAATACGCAAACCGC
CTCTCCCCGCGCGTTGGCCGATTCATTAATGCAGCTGGCACGACAGGTTTCCCGACTGGAAAGCGGGCAG
TGAGCGCAACGCAATTAATACGCGTACCGCTAGCCAGGAAGAGTTTGTAGAAACGCAAAAAGGCCATCCG
TCAGGATGGCCTTCTGCTTAGTTTGATGCCTGGCAGTTTATGGCGGGCGTCCTGCCCGCCACCCTCCGGG
CCGTTGCTTCACAACGTTCAAATCCGCTCCCGGCGGATTTGTCCTACTCAGGAGAGCGTTCACCGACAAA
CAACAGATAAAACGAAAGGCCCAGTCTTCCGACTGAGCCTTTCGTTTTATTTGATGCCTGGCAGTTCCCT
ACTCTCGCGTTAACGCTAGCATGGATGTTTTCCCAGTCACGACGTTGTAAAACGACGGCCAGTCTTAAGC
TCGGGCCCCAAATAATGATTTTATTTTGACTGATAGTGACCTGTTCGTTGCAACACATTGATGAGCAATG
CTTTTTTATAATGCCAACTTTGTACAAAAAAGCAGGCTCCACCATGGCCCCCCTGGCCCTGGTGGGCGTG
ACCCTGCTGCTGGCAGCACCACCTTGCAGCGGAGCAGCAACCCCTACACCATCCCTGCCACCACCTCCAG
CAAACGACAGCGATACCTCCACAGGCGGCTGCCAGGGCTCTTACAGGTGTCAGCCAGGCGTGCTGCTGCC
CGTGTGGGAGCCAGACGATCCAAGCCTGGGCGACAAGGCAGCAAGGGCAGTGGTGTATTTCGTGGCCATG
GTGTACATGTTTCTGGGCGTGAGCATCATCGCCGATCGCTTTATGGCCGCCATCGAAGTGATCACATCCA
AGGAGAAGGAGATCACCATCACAAAGGCCAATGGCGAGACCAGCGTGGGCACAGTGCGCATCTGGAACGA
GACCGTGTCCAATCTGACACTGATGGCACTGGGAAGCTCCGCCCCAGAGATCCTGCTGTCCGTGATCGAG
GTGTGCGGCCACAACTTCCAGGCCGGCGAGCTGGGACCAGGAACCATCGTGGGATCCGCCGCCTTCAATA
TGTTTGTGGTCATCGCCGTGTGCATCTATGTGATCCCCGCCGGCGAGTCTCGGAAGATCAAGCACCTGAG
AGTGTTCTTTGTGACAGCCTCCTGGTCTATCTTCGCCTACGTGTGGCTGTACCTGATCCTGGCCGTGTTT
AGCCCTGGAGTGGTGCAAGTGTGGGAGGCCCTGCTGACCCTGGTGTTCTTTCCAGTGTGCGTGGTGTTCG
CCTGGATGGCCGACAAGCGGCTGCTGTTTTACAAGTACGTGTACAAGCGGTACCGGACAGATCCTAGATC
CGGAATCATCATCGGAGCAGAGGGCGACCCACCTAAGTCTATCGAGCTGGATGGCACCTTTGTGGGAGCA
GAGGCACCAGGCGAGCTGGGAGGACTGGGACCAGGACCTGCAGAGGCCCGGGAGCTGGACGCCTCCCGGA
GAGAAGTGATCCAGATCCTGAAGGATCTGAAGCAGAAGCACCCAGACAAGGATCTGGAGCAGCTGGTGGG
CATCGCCAACTACTATGCCCTGCTGCACCAGCAGAAGTCTAGAGCCTTCTATAGGATCCAGGCAACCAGG
CTGATGACAGGAGCAGGCAATGTGCTGAGGCGCCACGCCGCCGACGCCAGCAGGAGAGCAGCACCAGCAG
AGGGAGCAGGCGAGGATGAGGACGATGGCGCCTCCCGCATCTTCTTTGAGCCTTCTCTGTACCACTGCCT
GGAGAACTGTGGCTCTGTGCTGCTGAGCGTGACCTGTCAGGGAGGAGAGGGCAATAGCACCTTTTATGTG
GACTACAGGACAGAGGATGGCTCCGCCAAGGCCGGCTCTGACTATGAGTACAGCGAGGGCACCCTGGTGT
TTAAGCCTGGCGAGACACAGAAGGAGCTGCGCATCGGCATCATCGACGATGACATCTTCGAGGAGGATGA
GCACTTCTTTGTGCGGCTGCTGAACCTGAGAGTGGGCGACGCCCAGGGCATGTTCGAGCCAGATGGAGGA
GGCAGACCCAAGGGCCGGCTGGTGGCCCCTCTGCTGGCCACCGTGACAATCCTGGATGACGATCACGCCG
GCATCTTCTCTTTTCAGGACCGGCTGCTGCACGTGAGCGAGTGCATGGGCACAGTGGATGTGAGAGTGGT
GAGGTCTAGCGGAGCAAGAGGAACCGTGAGGCTGCCATATCGCACCGTGGACGGAACAGCAAGAGGAGGA
GGAGTGCACTACGAGGATGCCTGTGGCGAGCTGGAGTTCGGCGACGATGAGACCATGAAGACACTGCAGG
TGAAGATCGTGGACGATGAGGAGTATGAGAAGAAGGACAACTTCTTTATCGAGCTGGGCCAGCCACAGTG
GCTGAAGAGGGGCATCTCCGCCCTGCTGCTGAATCAGGGCGACGGCGATAGGAAGCTGACCGCAGAGGAG
GAGGAGGCAAGGAGGATCGCAGAGATGGGCAAGCCCGTGCTGGGAGAGAATTGCCGGCTGGAAGTGATCA
TCGAGGAGTCTTACGACTTTAAGAACACCGTGGATAAGCTGATCAAGAAGACAAACCTGGCCCTGGTCAT
CGGCACCCACTCTTGGAGAGAGCAGTTCCTGGAGGCAATCACCGTGAGCGCCGGCGACGAAGAGGAGGAG
GAGGATGGAAGCAGGGAGGAGCGGCTGCCATCCTGCTTCGACTATGTGATGCACTTCCTGACAGTGTTTT
GGAAGGTGCTGTTTGCCTGCGTGCCACCAACCGAGTACTGCCACGGATGGGCCTGTTTCGGCGTGTCCAT
CCTGGTCATCGGCCTGCTGACAGCCCTGATCGGCGACCTGGCATCCCACTTCGGATGCACCGTGGGCCTG
AAGGATTCTGTGAACGCAGTGGTGTTCGTGGCCCTGGGCACCTCTATCCCTGACACATTTGCCAGCAAGG
TGGCCGCCCTGCAGGACCAGTGTGCAGATGCCTCCATCGGCAATGTGACCGGCTCTAACGCCGTGAACGT
GTTCCTGGGACTGGGAGTGGCATGGAGCGTGGCAGCCGTGTATTGGGCAGTGCAGGGCAGGCCCTTCGAG
GTGCGCACCGGCACACTGGCCTTCTCCGTGACCCTGTTTACAGTGTTCGCCTTTGTGGGCATCGCCGTGC
TGCTGTACCGGAGAAGGCCTCACATCGGAGGAGAGCTGGGAGGACCTAGGGGACCAAAGCTGGCAACCAC
AGCCCTGTTCCTGGGCCTGTGGCTGCTGTATATCCTGTTTGCCAGCCTGGAGGCCTACTGTCACATCAGA
GGCTTCGACCCAGCTTTCTTGTACAAAGTTGGCATTATAAGAAAGCATTGCTTATCAATTTGTTGCAACG
AACAGGTCACTATCAGTCAAAATAAAATCATTATTTGCCATCCAGCTGATATCCCCTATAGTGAGTCGTA
TTACATGGTCATAGCTGTTTCCTGGCAGCTCTGGCCCGTGTCTCAAAATCTCTGATGTTACATTGCACAA
GATAAAAATATATCATCATGAACAATAAAACTGTCTGCTTACATAAACAGTAATACAAGGGGTGTTATGA
GCCATATTCAACGGGAAACGTCGAGGCCGCGATTAAATTCCAACATGGATGCTGATTTATATGGGTATAA
ATGGGCTCGCGATAATGTCGGGCAATCAGGTGCGACAATCTATCGCTTGTATGGGAAGCCCGATGCGCCA
GAGTTGTTTCTGAAACATGGCAAAGGTAGCGTTGCCAATGATGTTACAGATGAGATGGTCAGACTAAACT
GGCTGACGGAATTTATGCCTCTTCCGACCATCAAGCATTTTATCCGTACTCCTGATGATGCATGGTTACT
CACCACTGCGATCCCCGGAAAAACAGCATTCCAGGTATTAGAAGAATATCCTGATTCAGGTGAAAATATT
GTTGATGCGCTGGCAGTGTTCCTGCGCCGGTTGCATTCGATTCCTGTTTGTAATTGTCCTTTTAACAGCG
ATCGCGTATTTCGTCTCGCTCAGGCGCAATCACGAATGAATAACGGTTTGGTTGATGCGAGTGATTTTGA
TGACGAGCGTAATGGCTGGCCTGTTGAACAAGTCTGGAAAGAAATGCATAAACTTTTGCCATTCTCACCG
GATTCAGTCGTCACTCATGGTGATTTCTCACTTGATAACCTTATTTTTGACGAGGGGAAATTAATAGGTT
GTATTGATGTTGGACGAGTCGGAATCGCAGACCGATACCAGGATCTTGCCATCCTATGGAACTGCCTCGG
TGAGTTTTCTCCTTCATTACAGAAACGGCTTTTTCAAAAATATGGTATTGATAATCCTGATATGAATAAA
TTGCAGTTTCATTTGATGCTCGATGAGTTTTTCTAATCAGAATTGGTTAATTGGTTGTAACACTGGCAGA
GCATTACGCTGACTTGACGGGACGGCGCAAGCTCATGACCAAAATCCCTTAACGTGAGTTACGCGTCGTT
CCACTGAGCGTCAGACCCCGTAGAAAAGATCAAAGGATCTTCTTGAGATCCTTTTTTTCTGCGCGTAATC
TGCTGCTTGCAAACAAAAAAACCACCGCTACCAGCGGTGGTTTGTTTGCCGGATCAAGAGCTACCAACTC
TTTTTCCGAAGGTAACTGGCTTCAGCAGAGCGCAGATACCAAATACTGTTCTTCTAGTGTAGCCGTAGTT
AGGCCACCACTTCAAGAACTCTGTAGCACCGCCTACATACCTCGCTCTGCTAATCCTGTTACCAGTGGCT
GCTGCCAGTGGCGATAAGTCGTGTCTTACCGGGTTGGACTCAAGACGATAGTTACCGGATAAGGCGCAGC
GGTCGGGCTGAACGGGGGGTTCGTGCACACAGCCCAGCTTGGAGCGAACGACCTACACCGAACTGAGATA
CCTACAGCGTGAGCTATGAGAAAGCGCCACGCTTCCCGAAGGGAGAAAGGCGGACAGGTATCCGGTAAGC
GGCAGGGTCGGAACAGGAGAGCGCACGAGGGAGCTTCCAGGGGGAAACGCCTGGTATCTTTATAGTCCTG
TCGGGTTTCGCCACCTCTGACTTGAGCGTCGATTTTTGTGATGCTCGTCAGGGGGGCGGAGCCTATGGAA
AAACGCCAGCAACGCGGCCTTTTTACGGTTCCTGGCCTTTTGCTGGCCTTTTGCTCACATGTT
Features (pLannotate 1.2.2; 10 found; start..end, strand, type, name):
    121..213     +  CDS            lacI (fragment): lac repressor; lacI; The lac repressor binds to the lac operator to inhibit transcription in E. coli. This inhibition can be relieved by adding lactose or isopropyl-β-D-thiogalactopyranoside (IPTG).
    268..295     -  terminator     rrnB T2 terminator: transcription terminator T2 from the E. coli rrnB gene
    427..470     +  terminator     rrnB T1 terminator: Escherichia coli rrnB; transcription terminator T1 from the E. coli rrnB gene
    517..553     -  CDS            lacZα (fragment): LacZα fragment of β-galactosidase; lacZ fragment
    569..668     +  protein_bind   attL1: mutant version of attL; recombination site for the Gateway® LR reaction LR Clonase™
    674..3436    +  CDS            SLC8A2: NAC2_HUMAN - Also known as KIAA1087, NCX2. Experimental evidence at transcript level: Swiss-Prot protein existence level 2. Mediates the electrogenic exchange of Ca(2+) against Na(+) ions across the cell membrane, and thereby contributes to the regulation of cytoplasmic Ca(2+) levels and Ca(2+)-dependent cellular processes. Contributes to cellular Ca(2+) homeostasis in excitable cells. Contributes to the rapid decrease of cytoplasmic Ca(2+) levels back to baseline after neuronal activation, and thereby contributes to modulate synaptic plasticity, learning and memory. Plays a role in regulating
   3438..3537    -  protein_bind   attL2: mutant version of attL; recombination site for the Gateway® LR reaction LR Clonase™
   3555..3573    -  promoter       T7 promoter: promoter for bacteriophage T7 RNA polymerase
   3707..4516    +  CDS            KanR: aminoglycoside phosphotransferase; aph(3')-Ia; confers resistance to kanamycin in bacteria or G418 (Geneticin®) in eukaryotes
   4663..5251    +  rep_origin     ori: high-copy-number ColE1/pMB1/pBR322/pUC origin of replication
