[The description below was written by a language model from this plasmid's Addgene catalogue record and pLannotate feature annotations shown in this document.]
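Description:
pDONR221_SLC8A2 is a Gateway entry clone built on the pDONR221 backbone, carrying a codon-optimized open reading frame for human SLC8A2 (also called NCX2 or KIAA1087). It is propagated in E. coli through a high-copy ColE1/pUC-type origin and selected with kanamycin via the aph(3')-Ia resistance gene. The sequenced plasmid is about 5.3 kb, which agrees with the stated backbone of roughly 2.55 kb plus a 2,763 bp insert. Although the catalogue lists the vector type as mammalian expression, the annotated features show no eukaryotic promoter or polyadenylation signal. The plasmid therefore serves as a shuttle for the ORF rather than as an expression construct in its own right.

The SLC8A2 coding sequence sits between attL1 and attL2, the recombination sites used in the Gateway LR reaction. This lets the ORF be moved directionally into any attR-containing destination vector that supplies the desired promoter, tags or delivery system. Upstream of the cassette, rrnB T1 and T2 terminators shield the insert from read-through transcription in bacteria. A T7 promoter lies just beyond attL2 and points back toward the insert. Short lacI and lacZα fragments are backbone remnants, and M13 forward and reverse primer sites flank the cassette for sequence verification.

SLC8A2 encodes a sodium/calcium exchanger that mediates electrogenic exchange of Ca2+ for Na+ across the plasma membrane and contributes to calcium homeostasis in excitable cells, including recovery of cytoplasmic calcium after neuronal activation. The clone belongs to a consortium collection of solute carrier ORFs intended for subcloning into custom expression vectors to study SLC transporters.
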