Addgene plasmid #132174: pDONR221_SLC8A2
Purpose: Gateway entry clone with codon-optimized ORF sequence for subcloning into custom expression vectors
Depositing lab: RESOLUTE Consortium & Giulio Superti-Furga. Depositing organization: CeMM Research Center for Molecular Medicine. Publication: The RESOLUTE consortium: unlocking SLC transporters for drug discovery. Superti-Furga G, Lackner D, Wiedmer T, Ingles-Prieto A, Barbosa B, Girardi E, Goldmann U, Gurtl B, Klavins K, Klimek C, Lindinger S, Lineiro-Retes E, Muller AC, Onstein S, Redinger G, Reil D, Sedlyarov V, Wolf G, Crawford M, Everley R, ... Steppan CM. Nat Rev Drug Discov. 2020 Jul;19(7):429-430. doi: 10.1038/d41573-020-00056-6. PubMed 32265506.
Backbone
  Vector backbone: pDONR221
  Backbone manufacturer: Thermo Fisher Scientific
  Backbone size w/o insert (bp): 2550
  Vector type: Mammalian Expression
Growth in bacteria
  Bacterial resistance: Kanamycin, 50 μg/mL
  Growth temperature: 37°C
  Growth strain: Stbl3
  Copy number: High Copy
Gene/Insert
  Gene/Insert name: SLC8A2 (alt name: NCX2, KIAA1087)
  Species: H. sapiens (human)
  Insert size (bp): 2763
  Entrez Gene: SLC8A2 (a.k.a. NCX2)
  Cloning method: Gateway Cloning
  Sequencing primers: 5′ M13-fwd; 3′ M13-rev
Terms and licenses: Academic/Nonprofit Terms; Industry Terms
Depositor comments: For more information on the full Resolute plasmid collection, please see www.addgene.org/depositor-collections/re-solute/. Please provide your feedback on this plasmid to the RESOLUTE consortium by filling out their RESOLUTE repository feedback form: https://forms.office.com/Pages/ResponsePage.aspx?id=0e05yklzmkS7rjFGQL4N7z4feCLQvEJAmVcOCM_u885UN1JJRko0Ukg4TVQwNTZLOUxPQVJWT1NHUCQlQCN0PWcu
How to cite: pDONR221_SLC8A2 was a gift from RESOLUTE Consortium & Giulio Superti-Furga (Addgene plasmid # 132174 ; http://n2t.net/addgene:132174 ; RRID:Addgene_132174)
