>Addgene plasmid #132174 | pDONR221_SLC8A2 | depositor partial sequence | sequence record 253748 | Codon-optimized ORF of SLC8A2
ATGGCCCCCCTGGCCCTGGTGGGCGTGACCCTGCTGCTGGCAGCACCACCTTGCAGCGGAGCAGCAACCC
CTACACCATCCCTGCCACCACCTCCAGCAAACGACAGCGATACCTCCACAGGCGGCTGCCAGGGCTCTTA
CAGGTGTCAGCCAGGCGTGCTGCTGCCCGTGTGGGAGCCAGACGATCCAAGCCTGGGCGACAAGGCAGCA
AGGGCAGTGGTGTATTTCGTGGCCATGGTGTACATGTTTCTGGGCGTGAGCATCATCGCCGATCGCTTTA
TGGCCGCCATCGAAGTGATCACATCCAAGGAGAAGGAGATCACCATCACAAAGGCCAATGGCGAGACCAG
CGTGGGCACAGTGCGCATCTGGAACGAGACCGTGTCCAATCTGACACTGATGGCACTGGGAAGCTCCGCC
CCAGAGATCCTGCTGTCCGTGATCGAGGTGTGCGGCCACAACTTCCAGGCCGGCGAGCTGGGACCAGGAA
CCATCGTGGGATCCGCCGCCTTCAATATGTTTGTGGTCATCGCCGTGTGCATCTATGTGATCCCCGCCGG
CGAGTCTCGGAAGATCAAGCACCTGAGAGTGTTCTTTGTGACAGCCTCCTGGTCTATCTTCGCCTACGTG
TGGCTGTACCTGATCCTGGCCGTGTTTAGCCCTGGAGTGGTGCAAGTGTGGGAGGCCCTGCTGACCCTGG
TGTTCTTTCCAGTGTGCGTGGTGTTCGCCTGGATGGCCGACAAGCGGCTGCTGTTTTACAAGTACGTGTA
CAAGCGGTACCGGACAGATCCTAGATCCGGAATCATCATCGGAGCAGAGGGCGACCCACCTAAGTCTATC
GAGCTGGATGGCACCTTTGTGGGAGCAGAGGCACCAGGCGAGCTGGGAGGACTGGGACCAGGACCTGCAG
AGGCCCGGGAGCTGGACGCCTCCCGGAGAGAAGTGATCCAGATCCTGAAGGATCTGAAGCAGAAGCACCC
AGACAAGGATCTGGAGCAGCTGGTGGGCATCGCCAACTACTATGCCCTGCTGCACCAGCAGAAGTCTAGA
GCCTTCTATAGGATCCAGGCAACCAGGCTGATGACAGGAGCAGGCAATGTGCTGAGGCGCCACGCCGCCG
ACGCCAGCAGGAGAGCAGCACCAGCAGAGGGAGCAGGCGAGGATGAGGACGATGGCGCCTCCCGCATCTT
CTTTGAGCCTTCTCTGTACCACTGCCTGGAGAACTGTGGCTCTGTGCTGCTGAGCGTGACCTGTCAGGGA
GGAGAGGGCAATAGCACCTTTTATGTGGACTACAGGACAGAGGATGGCTCCGCCAAGGCCGGCTCTGACT
ATGAGTACAGCGAGGGCACCCTGGTGTTTAAGCCTGGCGAGACACAGAAGGAGCTGCGCATCGGCATCAT
CGACGATGACATCTTCGAGGAGGATGAGCACTTCTTTGTGCGGCTGCTGAACCTGAGAGTGGGCGACGCC
CAGGGCATGTTCGAGCCAGATGGAGGAGGCAGACCCAAGGGCCGGCTGGTGGCCCCTCTGCTGGCCACCG
TGACAATCCTGGATGACGATCACGCCGGCATCTTCTCTTTTCAGGACCGGCTGCTGCACGTGAGCGAGTG
CATGGGCACAGTGGATGTGAGAGTGGTGAGGTCTAGCGGAGCAAGAGGAACCGTGAGGCTGCCATATCGC
ACCGTGGACGGAACAGCAAGAGGAGGAGGAGTGCACTACGAGGATGCCTGTGGCGAGCTGGAGTTCGGCG
ACGATGAGACCATGAAGACACTGCAGGTGAAGATCGTGGACGATGAGGAGTATGAGAAGAAGGACAACTT
CTTTATCGAGCTGGGCCAGCCACAGTGGCTGAAGAGGGGCATCTCCGCCCTGCTGCTGAATCAGGGCGAC
GGCGATAGGAAGCTGACCGCAGAGGAGGAGGAGGCAAGGAGGATCGCAGAGATGGGCAAGCCCGTGCTGG
GAGAGAATTGCCGGCTGGAAGTGATCATCGAGGAGTCTTACGACTTTAAGAACACCGTGGATAAGCTGAT
CAAGAAGACAAACCTGGCCCTGGTCATCGGCACCCACTCTTGGAGAGAGCAGTTCCTGGAGGCAATCACC
GTGAGCGCCGGCGACGAAGAGGAGGAGGAGGATGGAAGCAGGGAGGAGCGGCTGCCATCCTGCTTCGACT
ATGTGATGCACTTCCTGACAGTGTTTTGGAAGGTGCTGTTTGCCTGCGTGCCACCAACCGAGTACTGCCA
CGGATGGGCCTGTTTCGGCGTGTCCATCCTGGTCATCGGCCTGCTGACAGCCCTGATCGGCGACCTGGCA
TCCCACTTCGGATGCACCGTGGGCCTGAAGGATTCTGTGAACGCAGTGGTGTTCGTGGCCCTGGGCACCT
CTATCCCTGACACATTTGCCAGCAAGGTGGCCGCCCTGCAGGACCAGTGTGCAGATGCCTCCATCGGCAA
TGTGACCGGCTCTAACGCCGTGAACGTGTTCCTGGGACTGGGAGTGGCATGGAGCGTGGCAGCCGTGTAT
TGGGCAGTGCAGGGCAGGCCCTTCGAGGTGCGCACCGGCACACTGGCCTTCTCCGTGACCCTGTTTACAG
TGTTCGCCTTTGTGGGCATCGCCGTGCTGCTGTACCGGAGAAGGCCTCACATCGGAGGAGAGCTGGGAGG
ACCTAGGGGACCAAAGCTGGCAACCACAGCCCTGTTCCTGGGCCTGTGGCTGCTGTATATCCTGTTTGCC
AGCCTGGAGGCCTACTGTCACATCAGAGGCTTC
